>Addgene plasmid #41300 | TAL3126 | depositor partial sequence | sequence record 54939 | TAL3126 sequence 2430 bps
TCTAGAGCTAGCACCATGGACTACAAAGACCATGACGGTGATTATAAAGATCATGACATCGATTACAAGG
ATGACGATGACAAGATGGCCCCCAAGAAGAAGAGGAAGGTGGGCATTCACCGCGGGGTACCTATGGTGGA
CTTGAGGACACTCGGTTATTCGCAACAGCAACAGGAGAAAATCAAGCCTAAGGTCAGGAGCACCGTCGCG
CAACACCACGAGGCGCTTGTGGGGCATGGCTTCACTCATGCGCATATTGTCGCGCTTTCACAGCACCCTG
CGGCGCTTGGGACGGTGGCTGTCAAATACCAAGATATGATTGCGGCCCTGCCCGAAGCCACGCACGAGGC
AATTGTAGGGGTCGGTAAACAGTGGTCGGGAGCGCGAGCACTTGAGGCGCTGCTGACTGTGGCGGGTGAG
CTTAGGGGGCCTCCGCTCCAGCTCGACACCGGGCAGCTGCTGAAGATCGCGAAGAGAGGGGGAGTAACAG
CGGTAGAGGCAGTGCACGCCTGGCGCAATGCGCTCACCGGGGCCCCCTTGAACCTGACCCCAGACCAGGT
AGTCGCAATCGCGTCAAACGGAGGGGGAAAGCAAGCCCTGGAAACCGTGCAAAGGTTGTTGCCGGTCCTT
TGTCAAGACCACGGCCTTACACCGGAGCAAGTCGTGGCCATTGCATCCCACGACGGTGGCAAACAGGCTC
TTGAGACGGTTCAGAGACTTCTCCCAGTTCTCTGTCAAGCCCACGGGCTGACTCCCGATCAAGTTGTAGC
GATTGCGTCGAACATTGGAGGGAAACAAGCATTGGAGACTGTCCAACGGCTCCTTCCCGTGTTGTGTCAA
GCCCACGGTTTGACGCCTGCACAAGTGGTCGCCATCGCCAGCCATGATGGCGGTAAGCAGGCGCTGGAAA
CAGTACAGCGCCTGCTGCCTGTACTGTGCCAGGATCATGGACTGACCCCAGACCAGGTAGTCGCAATCGC
GTCGAACATTGGGGGAAAGCAAGCCCTGGAAACCGTGCAAAGGTTGTTGCCGGTCCTTTGTCAAGACCAC
GGCCTTACACCGGAGCAAGTCGTGGCCATTGCATCCCACGACGGTGGCAAACAGGCTCTTGAGACGGTTC
AGAGACTTCTCCCAGTTCTCTGTCAAGCCCACGGGCTGACTCCCGATCAAGTTGTAGCGATTGCGTCGAA
CATTGGAGGGAAACAAGCATTGGAGACTGTCCAACGGCTCCTTCCCGTGTTGTGTCAAGCCCACGGTTTG
ACGCCTGCACAAGTGGTCGCCATCGCCAACAACAACGGCGGTAAGCAGGCGCTGGAAACAGTACAGCGCC
TGCTGCCTGTACTGTGCCAGGATCATGGACTGACCCCAGACCAGGTAGTCGCAATCGCGTCGAACATTGG
GGGAAAGCAAGCCCTGGAAACCGTGCAAAGGTTGTTGCCGGTCCTTTGTCAAGACCACGGCCTTACACCG
GAGCAAGTCGTGGCCATTGCAAGCAACATCGGTGGCAAACAGGCTCTTGAGACGGTTCAGAGACTTCTCC
CAGTTCTCTGTCAAGCCCACGGGCTGACTCCCGATCAAGTTGTAGCGATTGCGTCGCATGACGGAGGGAA
ACAAGCATTGGAGACTGTCCAACGGCTCCTTCCCGTGTTGTGTCAAGCCCACGGTTTGACGCCTGCACAA
GTGGTCGCCATCGCCAGCCATGATGGCGGTAAGCAGGCGCTGGAAACAGTACAGCGCCTGCTGCCTGTAC
TGTGCCAGGATCATGGACTGACCCCAGACCAGGTAGTCGCAATCGCGTCGAACATTGGGGGAAAGCAAGC
CCTGGAAACCGTGCAAAGGTTGTTGCCGGTCCTTTGTCAAGACCACGGCCTTACACCGGAGCAAGTCGTG
GCCATTGCAAGCAATGGGGGTGGCAAACAGGCTCTTGAGACGGTTCAGAGACTTCTCCCAGTTCTCTGTC
AAGCCCACGGGCTGACTCCCGATCAAGTTGTAGCGATTGCGTCGAACATTGGAGGGAAACAAGCATTGGA
GACTGTCCAACGGCTCCTTCCCGTGTTGTGTCAAGCCCACGGTTTGACGCCTGCACAAGTGGTCGCCATC
GCCAGCCATGATGGCGGTAAGCAGGCGCTGGAAACAGTACAGCGCCTGCTGCCTGTACTGTGCCAGGATC
ATGGACTGACACCCGAACAGGTGGTCGCCATTGCTTCTAATGGGGGAGGACGGCCAGCCTTGGAGTCCAT
CGTAGCCCAATTGTCCAGGCCCGATCCCGCGTTGGCTGCGTTAACGAATGACCATCTGGTGGCGTTGGCA
TGTCTTGGTGGACGACCCGCGCTCGATGCAGTCAAAAAGGGTCTGCCTCATGCTCCCGCATTGATCAAAA
GAACCAACCGGCGGATTCCCGAGAGAACTTCCCATCGAGTCGCGGGATCC
