>Addgene plasmid #41300 | TAL3126 | addgene partial sequence | sequence record 56041 | JDS-TALEN-F 5'-TAGGGGTCGGTAAACAGTGG-3'
TGCTGACTGTGGCGGGTGAGCTTAGGGGGCCTCCGCTCCAGCTCGACACCGGGCAGCTGCTGAAGATCGC
GAAGAGAGGGGGAGTAACAGCGGTAGAGGCAGTGCACGCCTGGCGCAATGCGCTCACCGGGGCCCCCTTG
AACCTGACCCCAGACCAGGTAGTCGCAATCGCGTCAAACGGAGGGGGAAAGCAAGCCCTGGAAACCGTGC
AAAGGTTGTTGCCGGTCCTTTGTCAAGACCACGGCCTTACACCGGAGCAAGTCGTGGCCATTGCATCCCA
CGACGGTGGCAAACAGGCTCTTGAGACGGTTCAGAGACTTCTCCCAGTTCTCTGTCAAGCCCACGGGCTG
ACTCCCGATCAAGTTGTAGCGATTGCGTCGAACATTGGAGGGAAACAAGCATTGGAGACTGTCCAACGGC
TCCTTCCCGTGTTGTGTCAAGCCCACGGTTTGACGCCTGCACAAGTGGTCGCCATCGCCAGCCATGATGG
CGGTAAGCAGGCGCTGGAAACAGTACAGCGCCTGCTGCCTGTACTGTGCCAGGATCATGGACTGACCCCA
GACCAGGTAGTCGCAATCGCGTCGAACATTGGGGGAAAGCAAGCCCTGGAAACCGTGCAAAGGTTGTTGC
CGGTCCTTTGTCAAGACCACGGCCTTACACCGGAGCAAGTCGTGGCCATTGCATCCCACGACGGTGGCAA
ACAGGCTCTTGAGACGGTTCAGAGACTTCTCCCAGTTCTCTGTCAAGCCCACGGGCTGACTCCCGATCAA
GTTGTAGCGATTGCGTCGAACATTGGAGGGAAACAAGCATTGGAGACTGTCCAACGGCTCCTTCCCGTGT
TGTGTCAAGCCCACGGTTTGACGCCTGCACAAGTGGTCGCCATCGCCAACAACAACGGCGGTAAGCAGGC
GCTGGAAACAGTACAGCGCCTGCTGCCTGTAC
