[The description below was written by a language model from this plasmid's Addgene catalogue record.]
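Description:
TAL3126 is a TALEN expression plasmid encoding the "left" half of a nuclease pair directed against the zebrafish (D. rerio) nphs2 gene. It is built on the JDS78 backbone (about 6.4 kb without insert), a TALEN framework vector classed as mammalian expression with T7 capability. It is maintained as a high-copy plasmid in E. coli under ampicillin selection. The record does not include a feature table, so the origin of replication and other backbone details are not itemised. The use of a BGH reverse sequencing primer suggests a BGH polyadenylation region downstream of the coding sequence.

The roughly 1.6 kb insert is an engineered array of TAL effector repeats, designed to recognise an 18-nucleotide site in nphs2, rather than a copy of the nphs2 gene itself. It was cloned by restriction enzyme methods that destroyed the cloning sites. This places it in frame with backbone-encoded elements: an N-terminal 3X FLAG tag for detection and a C-terminal wild-type FokI nuclease domain. Expression is driven by the CMV promoter in transfected cells. The T7 designation indicates that the coding sequence can also be transcribed in vitro to produce mRNA, the usual route for delivery into zebrafish embryos by injection.

Because FokI cleaves only as a dimer, this construct is meant to be used with a matching "right" TALEN that binds the opposite strand nearby. The resulting double-strand break is repaired imprecisely, giving insertions or deletions that disrupt nphs2. The name indicates that it belongs to a community collection of zebrafish-targeting TALENs for targeted gene disruption.
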