Addgene plasmid #41300: TAL3126
Depositing lab: Keith Joung. Depositing organization: Massachusetts General Hospital. Publication: Targeted gene disruption in somatic zebrafish cells using engineered TALENs. Sander JD, Cade L, Khayter C, Reyon D, Peterson RT, Joung JK, Yeh JR. Nat Biotechnol. 2011 Aug 5;29(8):697-8. doi: 10.1038/nbt.1934. PubMed 21822241.
Backbone
  Vector backbone: JDS78
  Backbone manufacturer: Addgene plasmid #32290
  Backbone size w/o insert (bp): 6447
  Vector type: Mammalian Expression ; T7
Growth in bacteria
  Bacterial resistance: Ampicillin, 100 μg/mL
  Growth temperature: 37°C
  Growth strain: XL1 Blue
  Copy number: High Copy
Gene/Insert
  Gene/Insert name: ZebrafishCommunity-nphs2-Left (alt name: nphs2)
  Species: D. rerio (zebrafish)
  Insert size (bp): 1640
  Entrez Gene: nphs2 (a.k.a. nphs2l, si:dkey-171o17.6)
  Promoter: CMV
  Tag / fusion protein: 3X Flag (N terminal on backbone); WT FOKI (C terminal on backbone)
  Cloning method: Restriction Enzyme; 5′ cloning site N/A (destroyed during cloning); 3′ cloning site N/A (destroyed during cloning)
  Sequencing primers: 5′ CMV-F; 3′ BGH-rev
Terms and licenses: Academic/Nonprofit Terms; Industry Terms: Not Available to Industry
Depositor comments: Target binding site: TTCACACAGAACCATACT It is strongly recommended that users perform a diagnostic digest to verify this plasmid prior to use. For example, a double digest of the plasmid with BamHI and KpnI should result in two bands at 2.3kb and 5.8kb.
How to cite: TAL3126 was a gift from Keith Joung (Addgene plasmid # 41300 ; http://n2t.net/addgene:41300 ; RRID:Addgene_41300)
